>Addgene plasmid #171664 | T7-LacO-TetR_p15A | depositor full sequence | sequence record 333530 | T7-LacO-TetR_p15A sequence 2805 bps
GGCCGCACAACTTATATCGTATGGGGCTGACTTCAGGTGCTACATTTGAAGAGATAAATTGCACTGAAAT
CTAGAAATATTTTATCTGATTAATAAGATGATCTTCTTGAGATCGTTTTGGTCTGCGCGTAATCTCTTGC
TCTGAAAACGAAAAAACCGCCTTGCAGGGCGGTTTTTCGAAGGTTCTCTGAGCTACCAACTCTTTGAACC
GAGGTAACTGGCTTGGAGGAGCGCAGTCACCAAAACTTGTCCTTTCAGTTTAGCCTTAACCGGCGCATGA
CTTCAAGACTAACTCCTCTAAATCAATTACCAGTGGCTGCTGCCAGTGGTGCTTTTGCATGTCTTTCCGG
GTTGGACTCAAGACGATAGTTACCGGATAAGGCGCAGCGGTCGGACTGAACGGGGGGTTCGTGCATACAG
TCCAGCTTGGAGCGAACTGCCTACCCGGAACTGAGTGTCAGGCGTGGAATGAGACAAACGCGGCCATAAC
AGCGGAATGACACCGGTAAACCGAAAGGCAGGAACAGGAGAGCGCACGAGGGAGCCGCCAGGGGGAAACG
CCTGGTATCTTTATAGTCCTGTCGGGTTTCGCCACCACTGATTTGAGCGTCAGATTTCGTGATGCTTGTC
AGGGGGGCGGAGCCTATGGAAAAACGGCTTTGCCGCGGCCCTCTCACTTCCCTGTTAAGTATCTTCCTGG
CATCTTCCAGGAAATCTCCGCCCCGTTCGTAAGCCATTTCCGCTCGCCGCAGTCGAACGACCGAGCGTAG
CGAGTCAGTGAGCGAGGAAGCGGAATATATCCTGTATCACATATTCTGCTGACGCACCGGTGCAGCCTTT
TTTCTCCTGCCACATGAAGCACTTCACTGACACCCTCATCAGTGCCAACATAGTAAGCCAGTATACACTC
CGCTAGCGCACTAGTATTCTCACCAATAAAAAACGCCCGGCGGCAACCGAGCGTTCTGAACAAATCCAGA
TGGAGTTCTGAGGTCATTACTGGATCTATCAACAGGAGTCCAAGCGAGCTCTCGAACCCCAGAGTCCCGC
TCAGAAGAACTCGTCAAGAAGGCGATAGAAGGCGATGCGCTGCGAATCGGGAGCGGCGATACCGTAAAGC
ACGAGGAAGCGGTCAGCCCATTCGCCGCCAAGCTCTTCAGCAATATCACGGGTAGCCAACGCTATGTCCT
GATAGCGGTCCGCCACACCCAGCCGGCCACAGTCGATGAATCCAGAAAAGCGGCCATTTTCCACCATGAT
ATTCGGCAAGCAGGCATCGCCATGGGTCACGACGAGATCCTCGCCGTCGGGCATGCGCGCCTTGAGCCTG
GCGAACAGTTCGGCTGGCGCGAGCCCCTGATGCTCTTCGTCCAGATCATCCTGATCGACAAGACCGGCTT
CCATCCGAGTACGTGCTCGCTCGATGCGATGTTTCGCTTGGTGGTCGAATGGGCAGGTAGCCGGATCAAG
CGTATGCAGCCGCCGCATTGCATCAGCCATGATGGATACTTTCTCGGCAGGAGCAAGGTGAGATGACAGG
AGATCCTGCCCCGGCACTTCGCCCAATAGCAGCCAGTCCCTTCCCGCTTCAGTGACAACGTCGAGCACAG
CTGCGCAAGGAACGCCCGTCGTGGCCAGCCACGATAGCCGCGCTGCCTCGTCCTGCAGTTCATTCAGGGC
ACCGGACAGGTCGGTCTTGACAAAAAGAACCGGGCGCCCCTGCGCTGACAGCCGGAACACGGCGGCATCA
GAGCAGCCGATTGTCTGTTGTGCCCAGTCATAGCCGAATAGCCTCTCCACCCAAGCGGCCGGAGAACCTG
CGTGCAATCCATCTTGTTCAATCATGCGAAACGATCCTCATCCTGTCTCTTGATCAGATCTTGATCCCCT
GCGCCATCAGATCCTTGGCGGCAAGAAAGCCATCCAGTTTACTTTGCAGGGCTTCCCAACCTTACCAGAG
GGCGCCCCAGCTGGCAATTCCGACGTCCGAAATCCATGGTCACTTAATACGACTCACTATAGGGGAATTG
TGAGCGGATAACAATTCCCGACTAGAAATAATTTTGTTTAACTTTAAGAAGGAGGAGGATCCATGTCTAG
ATTAGATAAAAGTAAAGTGATTAACAGCGCATTAGAGCTGCTTAATGAGGTCGGAATCGAAGGTTTAACA
ACCCGTAAACTCGCCCAGAAGCTAGGTGTAGAGCAGCCTACATTGTATTGGCATGTAAAAAATAAGCGGG
CTTTGCTCGACGCCTTAGCCATTGAGATGTTAGATAGGCACCATACTCACTTTTGCCCTTTAGAAGGGGA
AAGCTGGCAAGATTTTTTACGTAATAACGCTAAAAGTTTTAGATGTGCTTTACTAAGTCATCGCGATGGA
GCAAAAGTACATTTAGGTACACGGCCTACAGAAAAACAGTATGAAACTCTCGAAAATCAATTAGCCTTTT
TATGCCAACAAGGTTTTTCACTAGAGAATGCATTATATGCACTCAGCGCTGTGGGGCATTTTACTTTAGG
TTGCGTATTGGAAGATCAAGAGCATCAAGTCGCTAAAGAAGAAAGGGAAACACCTACTACTGATAGTATG
CCGCCATTATTACGACAAGCTATCGAATTATTTGATCACCAAGGTGCAGAGCCAGCCTTCTTATTCGGCC
TTGAATTGATCATATGCGGATTAGAAAAACAACTTAAATGTGAAAGTGGGTCCGCGTACAGCGGATCCCG
GGAATTCAGATCTTATTAAAAGCTTCTAGCATAACCCCTTGGGGCCTCTAAACGGGTCTTGAGGGGTTTT
TTGGC
Features (pLannotate 1.2.2; 11 found; start..end, strand, type, name):
    107..652     +  rep_origin     p15A ori: Plasmids containing the medium-copy-number p15A origin of replication can be propagated in E. coli cells that contain a second plasmid with the ColE1 origin.
    740..795     +  rep_origin     RSF ori (fragment): Plasmids containing the RSF 1030 origin of replication can be propagated in E. coli cells that contain additional plasmids with compatible origins.
    894..915     -  misc_feature   bom (fragment): basis of mobility region from pBR322
    926..1020    -  terminator     lambda t0 terminator: transcription terminator from phage lambda
   1054..1845    -  CDS            neo: KKA2_KLEPN - Also known as kan, nptII. Experimental evidence at protein level: Swiss-Prot protein existence level 1. Resistance to kanamycin, neomycin, paromomycin, ribostamycin, butirosin and gentamicin B. From Klebsiella pneumoniae.
   1877..1981    -  CDS            tnpA (fragment): TN5P_ECOLX - Also known as tnp. Experimental evidence at protein level: Swiss-Prot protein existence level 1. Mediates transposition of transposon Tn5 by a 'cut and paste' mechanism. First, the monomeric transposase binds the 19 bp inverted DNA repeats flanking the transposon. Then, dimerization of the DNA- bound transposase creates a synaptic DNA complex. After nicking of the first DNA strand, excision of the transposon proceeds through a series of intermediates. The transposase then mediates the insertion of the transposon at a new site by strand transfer. The activity of the wild- type tran
   2005..2023    +  promoter       T7 promoter: promoter for bacteriophage T7 RNA polymerase
   2024..2048    +  protein_bind   lac operator: The lac repressor binds to the lac operator to inhibit transcription in E. coli. This inhibition can be relieved by adding lactose or isopropyl-β-D-thiogalactopyranoside (IPTG). lac repressor encoded by lacI
   2064..2084    +  RBS            RBS: efficient ribosome binding site from bacteriophage T7 gene 10 (Olins and Rangwala, 1989)
   2093..2713    +  CDS            tetR: TETR2_ECOLX - Experimental evidence at protein level: Swiss-Prot protein existence level 1. TetR is the repressor of the tetracycline resistance element; its N-terminal region forms a helix-turn-helix structure and binds DNA. Binding of tetracycline to TetR reduces the repressor affinity for the tetracycline resistance gene (tetA) promoter operator sites. From Escherichia coli.
   2756..2803    +  terminator     T7 terminator: transcription terminator for bacteriophage T7 RNA polymerase
