>Addgene plasmid #171664 | T7-LacO-TetR_p15A | addgene full sequence | sequence record 341152 | Addgene NGS Result
GGCCGCACAACTTATATCGTATGGGGCTGACTTCAGGTGCTACATTTGAAGAGATAAATTGCACTGAAAT
CTAGAAATATTTTATCTGATTAATAAGATGATCTTCTTGAGATCGTTTTGGTCTGCGCGTAATCTCTTGC
TCTGAAAACGAAAAAACCGCCTTGCAGGGCGGTTTTTCGAAGGTTCTCTGAGCTACCAACTCTTTGAACC
GAGGTAACTGGCTTGGAGGAGCGCAGTCACCAAAACTTGTCCTTTCAGTTTAGCCTTAACCGGCGCATGA
CTTCAAGACTAACTCCTCTAAATCAATTACCAGTGGCTGCTGCCAGTGGTGCTTTTGCATGTCTTTCCGG
GTTGGACTCAAGACGATAGTTACCGGATAAGGCGCAGCGGTCGGACTGAACGGGGGGTTCGTGCATACAG
TCCAGCTTGGAGCGAACTGCCTACCCGGAACTGAGTGTCAGGCGTGGAATGAGACAAACGCGGCCATAAC
AGCGGAATGACACCGGTAAACCGAAAGGCAGGAACAGGAGAGCGCACGAGGGAGCCGCCAGGGGGAAACG
CCTGGTATCTTTATAGTCCTGTCGGGTTTCGCCACCACTGATTTGAGCGTCAGATTTCGTGATGCTTGTC
AGGGGGGCGGAGCCTATGGAAAAACGGCTTTGCCGCGGCCCTCTCACTTCCCTGTTAAGTATCTTCCTGG
CATCTTCCAGGAAATCTCCGCCCCGTTCGTAAGCCATTTCCGCTCGCCGCAGTCGAACGACCGAGCGTAG
CGAGTCAGTGAGCGAGGAAGCGGAATATATCCTGTATCACATATTCTGCTGACGCACCGGTGCAGCCTTT
TTTCTCCTGCCACATGAAGCACTTCACTGACACCCTCATCAGTGCCAACATAGTAAGCCAGTATACACTC
CGCTAGCGCACTAGTGCTTGGATTCTCACCAATAAAAAACGCCCGGCGGCAACCGAGCGTTCTGAACAAA
TCCAGATGGAGTTCTGAGGTCATTACTGGATCTATCAACAGGAGTCCAAGCGAGCTCTCGAACCCCAGAG
TCCCGCTCAGAAGAACTCGTCAAGAAGGCGATAGAAGGCGATGCGCTGCGAATCGGGAGCGGCGATACCG
TAAAGCACGAGGAAGCGGTCAGCCCATTCGCCGCCAAGCTCTTCAGCAATATCACGGGTAGCCAACGCTA
TGTCCTGATAGCGGTCCGCCACACCCAGCCGGCCACAGTCGATGAATCCAGAAAAGCGGCCATTTTCCAC
CATGATATTCGGCAAGCAGGCATCGCCATGGGTCACGACGAGATCCTCGCCGTCGGGCATGCGCGCCTTG
AGCCTGGCGAACAGTTCGGCTGGCGCGAGCCCCTGATGCTCTTCGTCCAGATCATCCTGATCGACAAGAC
CGGCTTCCATCCGAGTACGTGCTCGCTCGATGCGATGTTTCGCTTGGTGGTCGAATGGGCAGGTAGCCGG
ATCAAGCGTATGCAGCCGCCGCATTGCATCAGCCATGATGGATACTTTCTCGGCAGGAGCAAGGTGAGAT
GACAGGAGATCCTGCCCCGGCACTTCGCCCAATAGCAGCCAGTCCCTTCCCGCTTCAGTGACAACGTCGA
GCACAGCTGCGCAAGGAACGCCCGTCGTGGCCAGCCACGATAGCCGCGCTGCCTCGTCCTGCAGTTCATT
CAGGGCACCGGACAGGTCGGTCTTGACAAAAAGAACCGGGCGCCCCTGCGCTGACAGCCGGAACACGGCG
GCATCAGAGCAGCCGATTGTCTGTTGTGCCCAGTCATAGCCGAATAGCCTCTCCACCCAAGCGGCCGGAG
AACCTGCGTGCAATCCATCTTGTTCAATCATGCGAAACGATCCTCATCCTGTCTCTTGATCAGATCTTGA
TCCCCTGCGCCATCAGATCCTTGGCGGCAAGAAAGCCATCCAGTTTACTTTGCAGGGCTTCCCAACCTTA
CCAGAGGGCGCCCCAGCTGGCAATTCCGACGTCCGAAATCCATGGTCACTTAATACGACTCACTATAGGG
GAATTGTGAGCGGATAACAATTCCCGACTAGAAATAATTTTGTTTAACTTTAAGAAGGAGGAGGATCCAT
GTCTAGATTAGATAAAAGTAAAGTGATTAACAGCGCATTAGAGCTGCTTAATGAGGTCGGAATCGAAGGT
TTAACAACCCGTAAACTCGCCCAGAAGCTAGGTGTAGAGCAGCCTACATTGTATTGGCATGTAAAAAATA
AGCGGGCTTTGCTCGACGCCTTAGCCATTGAGATGTTAGATAGGCACCATACTCACTTTTGCCCTTTAGA
AGGGGAAAGCTGGCAAGATTTTTTACGTAATAACGCTAAAAGTTTTAGATGTGCTTTACTAAGTCATCGC
GATGGAGCAAAAGTACATTTAGGTACACGGCCTACAGAAAAACAGTATGAAACTCTCGAAAATCAATTAG
CCTTTTTATGCCAACAAGGTTTTTCACTAGAGAATGCATTATATGCACTCAGCGCTGTGGGGCATTTTAC
TTTAGGTTGCGTATTGGAAGATCAAGAGCATCAAGTCGCTAAAGAAGAAAGGGAAACACCTACTACTGAT
AGTATGCCGCCATTATTACGACAAGCTATCGAATTATTTGATCACCAAGGTGCAGAGCCAGCCTTCTTAT
TCGGCCTTGAATTGATCATATGCGGATTAGAAAAACAACTTAAATGTGAAAGTGGGTCCGCGTACAGCGG
ATCCCGGGAATTCAGATCTTATTAAAAGCTTCTAGCATAACCCCTTGGGGCCTCTAAACGGGTCTTGAGG
GGTTTTTTGGC
Features (pLannotate 1.2.2; 11 found; start..end, strand, type, name):
    107..652     +  rep_origin     p15A ori: Plasmids containing the medium-copy-number p15A origin of replication can be propagated in E. coli cells that contain a second plasmid with the ColE1 origin.
    740..795     +  rep_origin     RSF ori (fragment): Plasmids containing the RSF 1030 origin of replication can be propagated in E. coli cells that contain additional plasmids with compatible origins.
    894..915     -  misc_feature   bom (fragment): basis of mobility region from pBR322
    932..1026    -  terminator     lambda t0 terminator: transcription terminator from phage lambda
   1060..1851    -  CDS            neo: KKA2_KLEPN - Also known as kan, nptII. Experimental evidence at protein level: Swiss-Prot protein existence level 1. Resistance to kanamycin, neomycin, paromomycin, ribostamycin, butirosin and gentamicin B. From Klebsiella pneumoniae.
   1883..1987    -  CDS            tnpA (fragment): TN5P_ECOLX - Also known as tnp. Experimental evidence at protein level: Swiss-Prot protein existence level 1. Mediates transposition of transposon Tn5 by a 'cut and paste' mechanism. First, the monomeric transposase binds the 19 bp inverted DNA repeats flanking the transposon. Then, dimerization of the DNA- bound transposase creates a synaptic DNA complex. After nicking of the first DNA strand, excision of the transposon proceeds through a series of intermediates. The transposase then mediates the insertion of the transposon at a new site by strand transfer. The activity of the wild- type tran
   2011..2029    +  promoter       T7 promoter: promoter for bacteriophage T7 RNA polymerase
   2030..2054    +  protein_bind   lac operator: The lac repressor binds to the lac operator to inhibit transcription in E. coli. This inhibition can be relieved by adding lactose or isopropyl-β-D-thiogalactopyranoside (IPTG). lac repressor encoded by lacI
   2070..2090    +  RBS            RBS: efficient ribosome binding site from bacteriophage T7 gene 10 (Olins and Rangwala, 1989)
   2099..2719    +  CDS            tetR: TETR2_ECOLX - Experimental evidence at protein level: Swiss-Prot protein existence level 1. TetR is the repressor of the tetracycline resistance element; its N-terminal region forms a helix-turn-helix structure and binds DNA. Binding of tetracycline to TetR reduces the repressor affinity for the tetracycline resistance gene (tetA) promoter operator sites. From Escherichia coli.
   2762..2809    +  terminator     T7 terminator: transcription terminator for bacteriophage T7 RNA polymerase
