[The description below was written by a language model from this plasmid's Addgene catalogue record and pLannotate feature annotations shown in this document.]
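Description:
T7-LacO-TetR_p15A is a compact bacterial expression plasmid of about 2.8 kb, built on the T7-LacO-QF_p15A backbone, for producing the tetracycline repressor TetR in BL21(DE3) E. coli. It replicates from the medium-copy p15A origin, which is compatible with ColE1-type origins and so allows the plasmid to be maintained alongside a second plasmid in the same cell. Selection is by kanamycin, conferred by a Tn5-derived neo/nptII gene on the reverse strand that is followed by a lambda t0 terminator. The short annotated fragments of an RSF origin, the pBR322 bom region and the Tn5 transposase appear to be leftover sequence flanking the origin and marker rather than functional elements.

The 819 bp insert, cloned between AatII and NotI sites that are both retained, is a self-contained expression cassette. It consists of a T7 promoter immediately followed by a lac operator, the strong ribosome binding site from T7 gene 10, the E. coli tetR coding sequence and a T7 terminator. Transcription depends on T7 RNA polymerase, which DE3 lysogens supply. The operator lets lac repressor hold the promoter off until lactose or IPTG is added, and since no lacI gene is annotated on the plasmid, the repressor would have to come from the host. No epitope or purification tag is annotated on TetR. The expressed repressor binds tet operator sites and releases them in the presence of tetracycline, making the plasmid suitable as the regulator component of a multi-plasmid gene circuit, in line with the associated work on regulating prokaryotic gene expression. The repository-sequenced record is six nucleotides longer than the depositor's sequence, but both have an identical feature layout.
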