Addgene plasmid #171664: T7-LacO-TetR_p15A
Purpose: Expression of TetR in BL21(DE3) E. coli. Contains p15A origin of replication.
Depositing lab: Tara Deans. Depositing organization: University of Utah. Publication: Enhanced regulation of prokaryotic gene expression by a eukaryotic transcriptional activator. MacDonald IC, Seamons TR, Emmons JC, Javdan SB, Deans TL. Nat Commun. 2021 Jul 5;12(1):4109. doi: 10.1038/s41467-021-24434-9. PubMed 34226549.
Backbone
  Vector backbone: T7-LacO-QF_p15A
  Backbone size w/o insert (bp): 1986
  Total vector size (bp): 2805
  Vector type: Bacterial Expression
Growth in bacteria
  Bacterial resistance: Kanamycin, 50 μg/mL
  Growth temperature: 37°C
  Growth strain: DH5alpha
  Copy number: Unknown
Gene/Insert
  Gene/Insert name: T7-LacO-TetR-T7 Stop
  Insert size (bp): 819
  Promoter: T7
  Cloning method: Restriction Enzyme; 5′ cloning site AatII (not destroyed); 3′ cloning site NotI (not destroyed)
  Sequencing primers: 5′ GTGCAATCCATCTTGTTCAATCATGC; 3′ CGAAAAACCGCCCTGCAAG
Terms and licenses: Academic/Nonprofit Terms; Industry Terms: Not Available to Industry
How to cite: T7-LacO-TetR_p15A was a gift from Tara Deans (Addgene plasmid # 171664 ; http://n2t.net/addgene:171664 ; RRID:Addgene_171664)
